Addgene plasmid #197087: pMAT_M7_PVQP
Purpose: This plasmid contains the coding sequence for signaling peptide M7, which contains the PVQP signaling motif. Digest this insert and add it to pHR_pSFFV_scFVCD19_CD8a_CD3zP2AEGFP
Depositing lab: Wendell Lim. Depositing organization: University of California, San Francisco (UCSF). Publication: Decoding CAR T cell phenotype using combinatorial signaling motif libraries and machine learning. Daniels KG, Wang S, Simic MS, Bhargava HK, Capponi S, Tonai Y, Yu W, Bianco S, Lim WA. Science. 2022 Dec 16;378(6625):1194-1200. doi: 10.1126/science.abq0225. Epub 2022 Dec 8. PubMed 36480602.
Backbone
  Vector backbone: pMAT
  Backbone manufacturer: Thermofisher
  Vector type: Mammalian Expression
Growth in bacteria
  Bacterial resistance: Ampicillin, 100 μg/mL
  Growth temperature: 37°C
  Growth strain: DH5alpha
  Copy number: High Copy
Gene/Insert
  Gene/Insert name: This plasmid contains the coding sequence for signaling peptide M7, which contains the PVQP signaling motif.
  Species: H. sapiens (human)
Resource information
  A portion of this plasmid was derived from a plasmid made by: CD8a hinge and transmembrane domain: Provided by Michael Milone and Dr. Carl June UPENN.
Terms and licenses: Academic/Nonprofit Terms; Industry Terms: Not Available to Industry
How to cite: pMAT_M7_PVQP was a gift from Wendell Lim (Addgene plasmid # 197087 ; http://n2t.net/addgene:197087 ; RRID:Addgene_197087)
