[The description below was written by a language model from this plasmid's Addgene catalogue record and pLannotate feature annotations shown in this document.]
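Description:
pMAT_M7_PVQP is a small (about 2.5 kb) gene-synthesis carrier plasmid built on the commercial pMAT backbone. It holds the coding sequence for a short signaling peptide, designated M7, that contains the PVQP signaling motif. It is propagated in E. coli as a high-copy plasmid from a ColE1/pUC-type origin and is selected with ampicillin through a β-lactamase gene driven by its own bla promoter. The remaining backbone annotations are short remnants typical of such cloning vectors: fragments of an M13 origin, lacZα, lacI and an RSF origin, plus a T7 promoter upstream of the insert region.

The insert lies between two pUC-type multiple cloning site fragments. The only annotated match there is a roughly 50 nt stretch with similarity to human CD4, which fits the human origin listed for the insert, although the record does not say which protein the M7 peptide was taken from. The catalogue classifies the plasmid as a mammalian expression vector, but the feature table shows no mammalian promoter, polyadenylation signal or mammalian selection marker, so the plasmid appears to act as a parts donor rather than an expression construct in its own right.

According to the stated purpose, the M7 fragment is excised by restriction digestion and transferred into pHR_pSFFV_scFVCD19_CD8a_CD3zP2AEGFP. The name of that recipient indicates an SFFV-promoter vector encoding an anti-CD19 scFv chimeric antigen receptor with a CD8α hinge and transmembrane region, CD3ζ, and a P2A-linked EGFP reporter. The plasmid therefore serves as one building block in combinatorial libraries of signaling motifs used to vary CAR intracellular domains and relate motif composition to CAR T cell phenotype.
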