Features (pLannotate 1.2.2; 11 found; start..end, strand, type, name):
      3..134     -  rep_origin     M13 ori (fragment): M13 bacteriophage origin of replication; arrow indicates direction of (+) strand synthesis
    155..311     -  CDS            lacZα (fragment): LacZα fragment of β-galactosidase; lacZ fragment
    320..338     +  promoter       T7 promoter: promoter for bacteriophage T7 RNA polymerase
    389..404     +  misc_feature   MCS (fragment): pUC18/19 multiple cloning site
    431..484     +  CDS            CD4 (fragment): CD4_HUMAN - Experimental evidence at protein level: Swiss-Prot protein existence level 1. (Microbial infection) Primary receptor for human immunodeficiency virus-1 (HIV-1) (PubMed:2214026, PubMed:16331979, PubMed:9641677, PubMed:12089508). Down-regulated by HIV-1 Vpu (PubMed:17346169). Acts as a receptor for Human Herpes virus 7/HHV-7 (PubMed:7909607). From Homo sapiens (Human).
    520..535     +  misc_feature   MCS (fragment): pUC18/19 multiple cloning site
    579..626     -  CDS            lacI (fragment): lac repressor; lacI; The lac repressor binds to the lac operator to inhibit transcription in E. coli. This inhibition can be relieved by adding lactose or isopropyl-β-D-thiogalactopyranoside (IPTG).
    663..703     -  rep_origin     RSF ori (fragment): Plasmids containing the RSF 1030 origin of replication can be propagated in E. coli cells that contain additional plasmids with compatible origins.
    781..1369    -  rep_origin     ori: high-copy-number ColE1/pMB1/pBR322/pUC origin of replication
   1540..2400    -  CDS            AmpR: β-lactamase; bla; confers resistance to ampicillin, carbenicillin, and related antibiotics
   2401..2505    -  promoter       AmpR promoter: bla
>Addgene plasmid #197087 | pMAT_M7_PVQP | addgene full sequence | sequence record 386800 | Addgene NGS Result
CTAAATTGTAAGCGTTAATATTTTGTTAAAATTCGCGTTAAATTTTTGTTAAATCAGCTCATTTTTTAAC
CAATAGGCCGAAATCGGCAAAATCCCTTATAAATCAAAAGAATAGACCGAGATAGGGTTGAGTGGCCGCT
ACAGGGCGCTCCCATTCGCCATTCAGGCTGCGCAACTGTTGGGAAGGGCGTTTCGGTGCGGGCCTCTTCG
CTATTACGCCAGCTGGCGAAAGGGGGATGTGCTGCAAGGCGATTAAGTTGGGTAACGCCAGGGTTTTCCC
AGTCACGACGTTGTAAAACGACGGCCAGTGAGCGCGACGTAATACGACTCACTATAGGGCGAATTGGCGG
AAGGCCGTCAAGGCCACGTGTCTTGTCCAGGCGCGCCACGGTACCCGGGGATCCACCTGCAACACTCCGG
ATCAGGATCTCTGCCTACCTGGTCTACACCTGTGCAGCCCATGGCTCTGATCGTGCTTGGAGGCTCCGGA
TCAGGATCCGGCAGTGGTACAAGGCAGGTGGATCCTCTAGAGTCGTTTTAATTAATGGAGCACAAGACTG
GCCTCATGGGCCTTCCGCTCACTGCCCGCTTTCCAGTCGGGAAACCTGTCGTGCCAGCTGCATTAACATG
GTCATAGCTGTTTCCTTGCGTATTGGGCGCTCTCCGCTTCCTCGCTCACTGACTCGCTGCGCTCGGTCGT
TCGGGTAAAGCCTGGGGTGCCTAATGAGCAAAAGGCCAGCAAAAGGCCAGGAACCGTAAAAAGGCCGCGT
TGCTGGCGTTTTTCCATAGGCTCCGCCCCCCTGACGAGCATCACAAAAATCGACGCTCAAGTCAGAGGTG
GCGAAACCCGACAGGACTATAAAGATACCAGGCGTTTCCCCCTGGAAGCTCCCTCGTGCGCTCTCCTGTT
CCGACCCTGCCGCTTACCGGATACCTGTCCGCCTTTCTCCCTTCGGGAAGCGTGGCGCTTTCTCATAGCT
CACGCTGTAGGTATCTCAGTTCGGTGTAGGTCGTTCGCTCCAAGCTGGGCTGTGTGCACGAACCCCCCGT
TCAGCCCGACCGCTGCGCCTTATCCGGTAACTATCGTCTTGAGTCCAACCCGGTAAGACACGACTTATCG
CCACTGGCAGCAGCCACTGGTAACAGGATTAGCAGAGCGAGGTATGTAGGCGGTGCTACAGAGTTCTTGA
AGTGGTGGCCTAACTACGGCTACACTAGAAGAACAGTATTTGGTATCTGCGCTCTGCTGAAGCCAGTTAC
CTTCGGAAAAAGAGTTGGTAGCTCTTGATCCGGCAAACAAACCACCGCTGGTAGCGGTGGTTTTTTTGTT
TGCAAGCAGCAGATTACGCGCAGAAAAAAAGGATCTCAAGAAGATCCTTTGATCTTTTCTACGGGGTCTG
ACGCTCAGTGGAACGAAAACTCACGTTAAGGGATTTTGGTCATGAGATTATCAAAAAGGATCTTCACCTA
GATCCTTTTAAATTAAAAATGAAGTTTTAAATCAATCTAAAGTATATATGAGTAAACTTGGTCTGACAGT
TACCAATGCTTAATCAGTGAGGCACCTATCTCAGCGATCTGTCTATTTCGTTCATCCATAGTTGCCTGAC
TCCCCGTCGTGTAGATAACTACGATACGGGAGGGCTTACCATCTGGCCCCAGTGCTGCAATGATACCGCG
AGAACCACGCTCACCGGCTCCAGATTTATCAGCAATAAACCAGCCAGCCGGAAGGGCCGAGCGCAGAAGT
GGTCCTGCAACTTTATCCGCCTCCATCCAGTCTATTAATTGTTGCCGGGAAGCTAGAGTAAGTAGTTCGC
CAGTTAATAGTTTGCGCAACGTTGTTGCCATTGCTACAGGCATCGTGGTGTCACGCTCGTCGTTTGGTAT
GGCTTCATTCAGCTCCGGTTCCCAACGATCAAGGCGAGTTACATGATCCCCCATGTTGTGCAAAAAAGCG
GTTAGCTCCTTCGGTCCTCCGATCGTTGTCAGAAGTAAGTTGGCCGCAGTGTTATCACTCATGGTTATGG
CAGCACTGCATAATTCTCTTACTGTCATGCCATCCGTAAGATGCTTTTCTGTGACTGGTGAGTACTCAAC
CAAGTCATTCTGAGAATAGTGTATGCGGCGACCGAGTTGCTCTTGCCCGGCGTCAATACGGGATAATACC
GCGCCACATAGCAGAACTTTAAAAGTGCTCATCATTGGAAAACGTTCTTCGGGGCGAAAACTCTCAAGGA
TCTTACCGCTGTTGAGATCCAGTTCGATGTAACCCACTCGTGCACCCAACTGATCTTCAGCATCTTTTAC
TTTCACCAGCGTTTCTGGGTGAGCAAAAACAGGAAGGCAAAATGCCGCAAAAAAGGGAATAAGGGCGACA
CGGAAATGTTGAATACTCATACTCTTCCTTTTTCAATATTATTGAAGCATTTATCAGGGTTATTGTCTCA
TGAGCGGATACATATTTGAATGTATTTAGAAAAATAAACAAATAGGGGTTCCGCGCACATTTCCCCGAAA
AGTGCCAC
